>Addgene plasmid #162374 | pGP-AAV-syn-jGCaMP8s-WPRE | addgene full sequence | sequence record 418647 | Addgene NGS Result
TAATGCGCCGCTACAGGGCGCGTCCCATTCGCCATTCAGGCTGCGCAACTGTTGGGAAGGGCGATCGGTG
CGGGCCTCTTCGCTATTACGCCAGCTGCGCGCTCGCTCGCTCACTGAGGCCGCCCGGGCAAAGCCCGGGC
GTCGGGCGACCTTTGGTCGCCCGGCCTCAGTGAGCGAGCGAGCGCGCAGAGAGGGAGTGGCCAACTCCAT
CACTAGGGGTTCCTTGTAGTTAATGATTAACCCGCCATGCTACTTATCTACGTAGCCATGCTCTAGGAAG
ATCTCTGCAGAGGGCCCTGCGTATGAGTGCAAGTGGGTTTTAGGACCAGGATGAGGCGGGGTGGGGGTGC
CTACCTGACGACCGACCCCGACCCACTGGACAAGCACCCAACCCCCATTCCCCAAATTGCGCATCCCCTA
TCAGAGAGGGGGAGGGGAAACAGGATGCGGCGAGGCGCGTGCGCACTGCCAGCTTCAGCACCGCGGACAG
TGCCTTCGCCCCCGCCTGGCGGCGCGCGCCACCGCCGCCTCAGCACTGAAGGCGCGCTGACGTCACTCGC
CGGTCCCCCGCAAACTCCCCTTCCCGGCCACCTTGGTCGCGTCCGCGCCGCCGCCGGCCCAGCCGGACCG
CACCACGCGAGGCGCGAGATAGGGGGGCACGGGCGCGACCATCTGCGCTGCGGCGCCGGCGACTCAGCGC
TGCCTCAGTCTGCGGTGGGCAGCGGAGGAGTCGTGTCGTGCCTGAGAGCGCAGTCGAATTCAAGCTGCTA
GCAAGGATCCACCCGCCACCATGCATCATCACCATCATCACACGCGTCGCAAGAAGACCTTCAAGGAGGT
GGCCACCGCCGTGAAGATCATCGCCATGCTGATGGGCCTGAAGATCAACGTCTATATCAAGGCCGACAAG
CAGAAGAACGGCATCAAGGCGAACTTCCACATCCGCCACAACATCGAGGACGGCGGCGTGCAGCTCGCCT
ACCACTACCAGCAGAACACCCCCATCGGCGACGGCCCCGTGCTGCTGCCCGACAACCACTACCTGAGCGT
GGAGTCCAAACTTTCGAAAGACCCCAACGAGAAGCGCGATCACATGGTCCTGCTGGAGTTCGTGACCGCC
GCCGGGATCACTCTCGGCATGGACGAGCTGTACAAGGGCGGTACCGGAGGGAGCATGGTGAGCAAGGGCG
AGGAGCTGTTCACCGGGGTGGTGCCCATCCTGGTCGAGCTGGACGGCGACGTAAACGGCCACAAGTTCAG
CGTGTCCGGCGAGGGTGAGGGCGATGCCACCTACGGCAAGCTGACCCTGAAGTTCATCTGCACCACCGGC
AAGCTGCCCGTGCCCTGGCCCACCCTCGTGACCACCCTGACCTACGGCGTGCAGTGCTTCAGCCGCTACC
CCGACCACATGAAGCAGCACGACTTCTTCAAGTCCGCCATGCCCGAAGGCTACATCCAGGAGCGCACCAT
CTTCTTCAAGGACGACGGCAACTACAAGACCCGCGCCGAGGTGAAGTTCGAGGGCGACACCCTGGTGAAC
CGCATCGAGCTGAAGGGCATCGACTTCAAGGAGGACGGCAACATCCTGGGGCACAAGCTGGAGTACAACC
TGCCGGACCAACTGACTGAAGAGCAGATCGCAGAATACAAAGAGGCTTTCTCCCTATTTGACAAGGACGG
GGATGGGACAATAACAACCAAGGAGCTGGGGACGGTGATGCGGTCTCTCGGACACAACCCCACAGAAGCA
GAGCTGCAGGACATGATCAATGAAGTAGATGCCGACGGTGACGGCACAATCGACTTCCCTGAGTTCCTGA
CAATGATGGCAAGAAAAATGAAATACAGGGACACGGAAGAAGAAATTAGAGAAGCGTTCGGTGTGTTTGA
TAAGGATGGCAATGGCTACATCAGTGCAGCAGAGCTTCGCCACGTGATGACAAACCTTGGAGAGAAGTTA
ACAGATGAAGAGGTTGATGAAATGATCAGGGAAGCAGACATCGATGGGGATGGTCAGGTAAACTACGAAG
AGTTTGTACAAATGATGACAGCGAAGTAAAAGCTTATCGATAATCAACCTCTGGATTACAAAATTTGTGA
AAGATTGACTGGTATTCTTAACTATGTTGCTCCTTTTACGCTATGTGGATACGCTGCTTTAATGCCTTTG
TATCATGCTATTGCTTCCCGTATGGCTTTCATTTTCTCCTCCTTGTATAAATCCTGGTTGCTGTCTCTTT
ATGAGGAGTTGTGGCCCGTTGTCAGGCAACGTGGCGTGGTGTGCACTGTGTTTGCTGACGCAACCCCCAC
TGGTTGGGGCATTGCCACCACCTGTCAGCTCCTTTCCGGGACTTTCGCTTTCCCCCTCCCTATTGCCACG
GCGGAACTCATCGCCGCCTGCCTTGCCCGCTGCTGGACAGGGGCTCGGCTGTTGGGCACTGACAATTCCG
TGGTGTTGTCGGGGAAATCATCGTCCTTTCCTTGGCTGCTCGCCTGTGTTGCCACCTGGATTCTGCGCGG
GACGTCCTTCTGCTACGTCCCTTCGGCCCTCAATCCAGCGGACCTTCCTTCCCGCGGCCTGCTGCCGGCT
CTGCGGCCTCTTCCGCGTCTTCGCCTTCGCCCTCAGACGAGTCGGATCTCCCTTTGGGCCGCCTCCCCGC
ATCGATACCGTCGACCTCGACCCGGGCGGCCGCTTCGAGCAGACATGATAAGATACATTGATGAGTTTGG
ACAAACCACAACTAGAATGCAGTGAAAAAAATGCTTTATTTGTGAAATTTGTGATGCTATTGCTTTATTT
GTAACCATTATAAGCTGCAATAAACAAGTTAACAACAACAATTGCATTCATTTTATGTTTCAGGTTCAGG
GGGAGATGTGGGAGGTTTTTTAAAGCAAGTAAAACCTCTACAAATGTGGTAAAATCGATAAGGATCTTCC
TAGAGCATGGCTACGTAGATAAGTAGCATGGCGGGTTAATCATTAACTACAAGGAACCCCTAGTGATGGA
GTTGGCCACTCCCTCTCTGCGCGCTCGCTCGCTCACTGAGGCCGGGCGACCAAAGGTCGCCCGACGCCCG
GGCTTTGCCCGGGCGGCCTCAGTGAGCGAGCGAGCGCGCAGCTGCATTAATGAATCGGCCAACGCGCGGG
GAGAGGCGGTTTGCGTATTGGGCGCTCTTCCGCTTCCTCGCTCACTGACTCGCTGCGCTCGGTCGTTCGG
CTGCGGCGAGCGGTATCAGCTCACTCAAAGGCGGTAATACGGTTATCCACAGAATCAGGGGATAACGCAG
GAAAGAACATGTGAGCAAAAGGCCAGCAAAAGGCCAGGAACCGTAAAAAGGCCGCGTTGCTGGCGTTTTT
CCATAGGCTCCGCCCCCCTGACGAGCATCACAAAAATCGACGCTCAAGTCAGAGGTGGCGAAACCCGACA
GGACTATAAAGATACCAGGCGTTTCCCCCTGGAAGCTCCCTCGTGCGCTCTCCTGTTCCGACCCTGCCGC
TTACCGGATACCTGTCCGCCTTTCTCCCTTCGGGAAGCGTGGCGCTTTCTCATAGCTCACGCTGTAGGTA
TCTCAGTTCGGTGTAGGTCGTTCGCTCCAAGCTGGGCTGTGTGCACGAACCCCCCGTTCAGCCCGACCGC
TGCGCCTTATCCGGTAACTATCGTCTTGAGTCCAACCCGGTAAGACACGACTTATCGCCACTGGCAGCAG
CCACTGGTAACAGGATTAGCAGAGCGAGGTATGTAGGCGGTGCTACAGAGTTCTTGAAGTGGTGGCCTAA
CTACGGCTACACTAGAAGAACAGTATTTGGTATCTGCGCTCTGCTGAAGCCAGTTACCTTCGGAAAAAGA
GTTGGTAGCTCTTGATCCGGCAAACAAACCACCGCTGGTAGCGGTGGTTTTTTTGTTTGCAAGCAGCAGA
TTACGCGCAGAAAAAAAGGATCTCAAGAAGATCCTTTGATCTTTTCTACGGGGTCTGACGCTCAGTGGAA
CGAAAACTCACGTTAAGGGATTTTGGTCATGAGATTATCAAAAAGGATCTTCACCTAGATCCTTTTAAAT
TAAAAATGAAGTTTTAAATCAATCTAAAGTATATATGAGTAAACTTGGTCTGACAGTTACCAATGCTTAA
TCAGTGAGGCACCTATCTCAGCGATCTGTCTATTTCGTTCATCCATAGTTGCCTGACTCCCCGTCGTGTA
GATAACTACGATACGGGAGGGCTTACCATCTGGCCCCAGTGCTGCAATGATACCGCGAGACCCACGCTCA
CCGGCTCCAGATTTATCAGCAATAAACCAGCCAGCCGGAAGGGCCGAGCGCAGAAGTGGTCCTGCAACTT
TATCCGCCTCCATCCAGTCTATTAATTGTTGCCGGGAAGCTAGAGTAAGTAGTTCGCCAGTTAATAGTTT
GCGCAACGTTGTTGCCATTGCTACAGGCATCGTGGTGTCACGCTCGTCGTTTGGTATGGCTTCATTCAGC
TCCGGTTCCCAACGATCAAGGCGAGTTACATGATCCCCCATGTTGTGCAAAAAAGCGGTTAGCTCCTTCG
GTCCTCCGATCGTTGTCAGAAGTAAGTTGGCCGCAGTGTTATCACTCATGGTTATGGCAGCACTGCATAA
TTCTCTTACTGTCATGCCATCCGTAAGATGCTTTTCTGTGACTGGTGAGTACTCAACCAAGTCATTCTGA
GAATAGTGTATGCGGCGACCGAGTTGCTCTTGCCCGGCGTCAATACGGGATAATACCGCGCCACATAGCA
GAACTTTAAAAGTGCTCATCATTGGAAAACGTTCTTCGGGGCGAAAACTCTCAAGGATCTTACCGCTGTT
GAGATCCAGTTCGATGTAACCCACTCGTGCACCCAACTGATCTTCAGCATCTTTTACTTTCACCAGCGTT
TCTGGGTGAGCAAAAACAGGAAGGCAAAATGCCGCAAAAAAGGGAATAAGGGCGACACGGAAATGTTGAA
TACTCATACTCTTCCTTTTTCAATATTATTGAAGCATTTATCAGGGTTATTGTCTCATGAGCGGATACAT
ATTTGAATGTATTTAGAAAAATAAACAAATAGGGGTTCCGCGCACATTTCCCCGAAAAGTGCCACCTAAA
TTGTAAGCGTTAATATTTTGTTAAAATTCGCGTTAAATTTTTGTTAAATCAGCTCATTTTTTAACCAATA
GGCCGAAATCGGCAAAATCCCTTATAAATCAAAAGAATAGACCGAGATAGGGT
[37 nt withheld, positions 5234-5270]
AAAGAACGTGGACTCCAACGTCAAAGG
[49 nt withheld, positions 5298-5346]
T
[91 nt withheld, positions 5348-5438]
G
[101 nt withheld, positions 5440-5540]
Features (pLannotate 1.2.2; 14 found; start..end, strand, type, name):
     28..97      -  CDS            lacZα (fragment): LacZα fragment of β-galactosidase; lacZ fragment
     92..224     -  repeat_region  AAV2 ITR (fragment): inverted terminal repeat of adeno-associated virus serotype 2 inverted
    306..753     +  promoter       hSyn promoter: human synapsin I promoter; confers neuron-specific expression (Kügler et al., 2003)
    887..2057    +  CDS            GCaMP6s (fragment): improved fluorescent protein-based calcium sensor (Chen et al., 2013)
   2072..2660    +  misc_feature   WPRE: woodchuck hepatitis virus posttranscriptional regulatory element
   2661..2680    +  misc_feature   MCS (fragment): pBluescript multiple cloning site
   2709..2830    -  polyA_signal   SV40 poly(A) signal: SV40 polyadenylation signal
   2853..2921    -  CDS            large T antigen (fragment): large T antigen from SV40 (simian virus 40)
   2992..3125    +  repeat_region  AAV2 ITR: inverted terminal repeat of adeno-associated virus serotype 2 inverted
   3119..3175    -  CDS            lacI (fragment): lac repressor; lacI; The lac repressor binds to the lac operator to inhibit transcription in E. coli. This inhibition can be relieved by adding lactose or isopropyl-β-D-thiogalactopyranoside (IPTG).
   3358..3946    -  rep_origin     ori: high-copy-number ColE1/pMB1/pBR322/pUC origin of replication
   4117..4977    -  CDS            AmpR: β-lactamase; bla; confers resistance to ampicillin, carbenicillin, and related antibiotics
   4978..5082    -  promoter       AmpR promoter: bla
   5135..23      -  rep_origin     f1 ori (across the origin) (sequence partly withheld): f1 bacteriophage origin of replication; arrow indicates direction of (+) strand synthesis
