[The description below was written by a language model from this plasmid's Addgene catalogue record and pLannotate feature annotations shown in this document.]
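Description:
pGP-AAV-syn-jGCaMP8s-WPRE is an adeno-associated virus transfer plasmid (5,540 nt in the sequenced record) built on an AAV-Syn backbone for neuron-targeted expression of the genetically encoded calcium indicator jGCaMP8s. The bacterial portion carries a ColE1/pUC-type origin, an ampicillin resistance gene with its own bla promoter, and an f1 phage origin. Short lacZα and lacI fragments next to the repeats are remnants of the parental cloning vector. Although the annotated origin is of the high-copy type, the catalogue lists the plasmid as low copy and names a recombination-deficient propagation strain, which is consistent with the usual need to protect the repeat-rich ITRs from rearrangement.

Between the two AAV2 inverted terminal repeats, which supply the signals for genome replication and packaging into capsids, lies a single expression cassette. The human synapsin I promoter restricts transcription to neurons and drives the jGCaMP8s coding sequence (variant 688, 1,269 bp). This sensor combines jellyfish GFP-derived sequence with rat and chicken components, carries the S26M, F286Y and Q315H changes, and has an N-terminal 6xHis tag. The automated annotation labels this region as a GCaMP6s fragment, reflecting similarity within the GCaMP family rather than the actual identity of the insert. A WPRE downstream enhances transcript stability and expression. An SV40 polyadenylation signal follows, annotated on the reverse strand alongside a small large T antigen fragment.

The construct is used to produce recombinant AAV for imaging neural activity with a fast, sensitive calcium sensor, and the record notes viral preparations in the AAV1, AAV5, AAV9 and retrograde serotypes.
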