Addgene plasmid #162374: pGP-AAV-syn-jGCaMP8s-WPRE
Purpose: AAV-mediated expression of ultrafast protein calcium sensor under the Syn promoter
Depositing lab: GENIE Project. Publication: jGCaMP8 Fast Genetically Encoded Calcium Indicators. Zhang Y, Rózsa M, Bushey D, Zheng J, Reep D, Broussard GJ, Tsang A, Tsegaye G, Patel R, Narayan S, Li JX, Zhang R, Ahrens MB, Turner GC, Wang SS-H, Svoboda K, Korff W, Schreiter ER, Hasseman JP, Kolb I, Looger LL. Janelia Research Campus, Online Resource (2020) doi:10.25378/janelia.13148243.
Backbone
  Vector backbone: AAV-Syn
  Vector type: Mammalian Expression, AAV
Growth in bacteria
  Bacterial resistance: Ampicillin, 100 μg/mL
  Growth temperature: 30°C
  Growth strain: NEB Stable
  Copy number: Low Copy
Gene/Insert
  Gene/Insert name: jGCaMP8s (alt name: variant 688)
  Species: R. norvegicus (rat), G. gallus (chicken); A. victoria (jellyfish)
  Insert size (bp): 1269
  Mutation: S26M F286Y Q315H
  Promoter: Synapsin
  Tag / fusion protein: 6xHis (N terminal on insert)
  Cloning method: Gibson Cloning
Terms and licenses: Academic/Nonprofit Terms; Industry Terms: Not Available to Industry
Depositor comments: For additional description and application data, see Zhang & Rózsa et al. (2023). Fast and sensitive GCaMP calcium indicators for imaging neural populations. Nature, 615(7954), 884–891. https://doi.org/10.1038/s41586-023-05828-9.
How to cite: pGP-AAV-syn-jGCaMP8s-WPRE was a gift from GENIE Project (Addgene plasmid # 162374 ; http://n2t.net/addgene:162374 ; RRID:Addgene_162374) For viral preps, please replace (Addgene plasmid # 162374) in the above sentence with: (Addgene viral prep # 162374-AAV1), (Addgene viral prep # 162374-AAV5), (Addgene viral prep # 162374-AAV9), or (Addgene viral prep # 162374-AAVrg)
