>Addgene plasmid #162374 | pGP-AAV-syn-jGCaMP8s-WPRE | depositor partial sequence | sequence record 314697 | jGCaMP8s insert
ATGCATCATCACCATCATCACACGCGTCGCAAGAAGACCTTCAAGGAGGTGGCCACCGCCGTGAAGATCA
TCGCCATGCTGATGGGCCTGAAGATCAACGTCTATATCAAGGCCGACAAGCAGAAGAACGGCATCAAGGC
GAACTTCCACATCCGCCACAACATCGAGGACGGCGGCGTGCAGCTCGCCTACCACTACCAGCAGAACACC
CCCATCGGCGACGGCCCCGTGCTGCTGCCCGACAACCACTACCTGAGCGTGGAGTCCAAACTTTCGAAAG
ACCCCAACGAGAAGCGCGATCACATGGTCCTGCTGGAGTTCGTGACCGCCGCCGGGATCACTCTCGGCAT
GGACGAGCTGTACAAGGGCGGTACCGGAGGGAGCATGGTGAGCAAGGGCGAGGAGCTGTTCACCGGGGTG
GTGCCCATCCTGGTCGAGCTGGACGGCGACGTAAACGGCCACAAGTTCAGCGTGTCCGGCGAGGGTGAGG
GCGATGCCACCTACGGCAAGCTGACCCTGAAGTTCATCTGCACCACCGGCAAGCTGCCCGTGCCCTGGCC
CACCCTCGTGACCACCCTGACCTACGGCGTGCAGTGCTTCAGCCGCTACCCCGACCACATGAAGCAGCAC
GACTTCTTCAAGTCCGCCATGCCCGAAGGCTACATCCAGGAGCGCACCATCTTCTTCAAGGACGACGGCA
ACTACAAGACCCGCGCCGAGGTGAAGTTCGAGGGCGACACCCTGGTGAACCGCATCGAGCTGAAGGGCAT
CGACTTCAAGGAGGACGGCAACATCCTGGGGCACAAGCTGGAGTACAACCTGCCGGACCAACTGACTGAA
GAGCAGATCGCAGAATACAAAGAGGCTTTCTCCCTATTTGACAAGGACGGGGATGGGACAATAACAACCA
AGGAGCTGGGGACGGTGATGCGGTCTCTCGGACACAACCCCACAGAAGCAGAGCTGCAGGACATGATCAA
TGAAGTAGATGCCGACGGTGACGGCACAATCGACTTCCCTGAGTTCCTGACAATGATGGCAAGAAAAATG
AAATACAGGGACACGGAAGAAGAAATTAGAGAAGCGTTCGGTGTGTTTGATAAGGATGGCAATGGCTACA
TCAGTGCAGCAGAGCTTCGCCACGTGATGACAAACCTTGGAGAGAAGTTAACAGATGAAGAGGTTGATGA
AATGATCAGGGAAGCAGACATCGATGGGGATGGTCAGGTAAACTACGAAGAGTTTGTACAAATGATGACA
GCGAAGTAA
